Addgene plasmid #121701: IG901: pMVP (L5-L4) FLAG epitope tag
Purpose: pMVP L5-L4 entry plasmid, contains FLAG epitope tag for 4-component MultiSite Gateway Pro assembly. Allows N-term epitope tag fusion to gene of interest.
Depositing lab: Christopher Newgard. Depositing organization: Duke University. Publication: Creation of versatile cloning platforms for transgene expression and dCas9-based epigenome editing. Haldeman JM, Conway AE, Arlotto ME, Slentz DH, Muoio DM, Becker TC, Newgard CB. Nucleic Acids Res. 2018 Dec 27. pii: 5264291. doi: 10.1093/nar/gky1286. PubMed 30590691.
Backbone
  Vector backbone: pDONR221 P5-P4
  Backbone manufacturer: Invitrogen
  Backbone size w/o insert (bp): 2554
  Vector type: Synthetic Biology ; pMVP Gateway Entry Plasmid
Growth in bacteria
  Bacterial resistance: Kanamycin, 50 μg/mL
  Growth temperature: 37°C
  Growth strain: DH5alpha
  Copy number: High Copy
Gene/Insert
  Gene/Insert name: FLAG epitope tag (open)
  Species: Synthetic
  Insert size (bp): 108
  Cloning method: Gateway Cloning
  Sequencing primers: 5′ M13F; 3′ M13R
Terms and licenses: Academic/Nonprofit Terms; Industry Terms: Not Available to Industry
How to cite: IG901: pMVP (L5-L4) FLAG epitope tag was a gift from Christopher Newgard (Addgene plasmid # 121701 ; http://n2t.net/addgene:121701 ; RRID:Addgene_121701)
