[The description below was written by a language model from this plasmid's Addgene catalogue record and pLannotate feature annotations shown in this document.]
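Description:
IG901: pMVP (L5-L4) FLAG epitope tag is a small Gateway entry plasmid (about 2.7 kb) built on the Invitrogen pDONR221 P5-P4 backbone and belonging to the pMVP modular cloning platform. It is propagated in E. coli from a high-copy ColE1/pUC-type origin and selected with kanamycin through the aph(3')-Ia KanR gene. As is typical of pDONR-derived vectors, rrnB T1 and T2 transcription terminators sit upstream of the recombination cassette to insulate it from read-through. A T7 promoter and M13 sequencing primer sites flank the cassette. The short lacI and lacZα fragments picked up by annotation appear to be backbone remnants rather than functional genes.

The payload is a 108 bp synthetic insert bracketed by attL5 and attL4, the mutant attL sites that define one position in a 4-component MultiSite Gateway Pro LR reaction. Within the insert, the annotation detects a Xenopus β-globin 5′-UTR translational enhancer followed by a FLAG coding segment. This segment is scored as a partial match to 3xFLAG, consistent with the single FLAG epitope named in the catalogue entry. The insert is designated "open", which presumably means the tag lacks a stop codon so that translation continues across the attachment site scar into the next module.

The plasmid carries no promoter for expression in a target host and is not an expression vector itself. It serves as a building block: LR Clonase recombination joins it with compatible pMVP entry plasmids and a destination vector, placing the FLAG tag upstream of the gene of interest to give an N-terminal epitope fusion. Such a fusion can be used for detection or immunoprecipitation of the expressed protein.
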