Features (pLannotate 1.2.2; 11 found; start..end, strand, type, name):
    121..213     +  CDS            lacI (fragment): lac repressor; lacI; The lac repressor binds to the lac operator to inhibit transcription in E. coli. This inhibition can be relieved by adding lactose or isopropyl-β-D-thiogalactopyranoside (IPTG).
    268..295     -  terminator     rrnB T2 terminator: transcription terminator T2 from the E. coli rrnB gene
    427..470     +  terminator     rrnB T1 terminator: Escherichia coli rrnB; transcription terminator T1 from the E. coli rrnB gene
    517..553     -  CDS            lacZα (fragment): LacZα fragment of β-galactosidase; lacZ fragment
    570..665     +  protein_bind   attL5: mutant version of attL; recombination site for the Gateway® LR reaction LR Clonase™
    680..722     +  5'UTR          Xenopus globin 5'-UTR: translational enhancer from the 5'-UTR of the major beta-globin gene of Xenopus laevis
    740..764     +  CDS            3xFLAG (fragment): three tandem FLAG® epitope tags
    777..872     -  protein_bind   attL4: mutant version of attL; recombination site for the Gateway® LR reaction LR Clonase™
    904..922     -  promoter       T7 promoter: promoter for bacteriophage T7 RNA polymerase
   1056..1865    +  CDS            KanR: aminoglycoside phosphotransferase; aph(3')-Ia; confers resistance to kanamycin in bacteria or G418 (Geneticin®) in eukaryotes
   2012..2600    +  rep_origin     ori: high-copy-number ColE1/pMB1/pBR322/pUC origin of replication
>Addgene plasmid #121701 | IG901: pMVP (L5-L4) FLAG epitope tag | addgene full sequence | sequence record 237051 | Addgene NGS Result
CTTTCCTGCGTTATCCCCTGATTCTGTGGATAACCGTATTACCGCCTTTGAGTGAGCTGATACCGCTCGC
CGCAGCCGAACGACCGAGCGCAGCGAGTCAGTGAGCGAGGAAGCGGAAGAGCGCCCAATACGCAAACCGC
CTCTCCCCGCGCGTTGGCCGATTCATTAATGCAGCTGGCACGACAGGTTTCCCGACTGGAAAGCGGGCAG
TGAGCGCAACGCAATTAATACGCGTACCGCTAGCCAGGAAGAGTTTGTAGAAACGCAAAAAGGCCATCCG
TCAGGATGGCCTTCTGCTTAGTTTGATGCCTGGCAGTTTATGGCGGGCGTCCTGCCCGCCACCCTCCGGG
CCGTTGCTTCACAACGTTCAAATCCGCTCCCGGCGGATTTGTCCTACTCAGGAGAGCGTTCACCGACAAA
CAACAGATAAAACGAAAGGCCCAGTCTTCCGACTGAGCCTTTCGTTTTATTTGATGCCTGGCAGTTCCCT
ACTCTCGCGTTAACGCTAGCATGGATGTTTTCCCAGTCACGACGTTGTAAAACGACGGCCAGTCTTAAGC
TCGGGCCCCAAATAATGATTTTATTTTGACTGATAGTGACCTGTTCGTTGCAACAAATTGATGAGCAATG
CTTTTTTATAATGCCAACTTTGTATACAAAAGTTGTAGAATACAAGCTTCTTGTTCTTTTTGCAGAAGCT
CAGAATAAACGCTCAACTTTGGCAGATCTGAACATGGACTACAAGGATGACGACGATAAGGGAGGCGGAT
CCCACCCAACTTTTCTATACAAAGTTGGCATTATAAGAAAGCATTGCTTATCAATTTGTTGCAACGAACA
GGTCACTATCAGTCAAAATAAAATCATTATTTGCCATCCAGCTGCAGGGCGGCCGCGATATCCCCTATAG
TGAGTCGTATTACATGGTCATAGCTGTTTCCTGGCAGCTCTGGCCCGTGTCTCAAAATCTCTGATGTTAC
ATTGCACAAGATAAAAATATATCATCATGAACAATAAAACTGTCTGCTTACATAAACAGTAATACAAGGG
GTGTTATGAGCCATATTCAACGGGAAACGTCGAGGCCGCGATTAAATTCCAACATGGATGCTGATTTATA
TGGGTATAAATGGGCTCGCGATAATGTCGGGCAATCAGGTGCGACAATCTATCGCTTGTATGGGAAGCCC
GATGCGCCAGAGTTGTTTCTGAAACATGGCAAAGGTAGCGTTGCCAATGATGTTACAGATGAGATGGTCA
GACTAAACTGGCTGACGGAATTTATGCCTCTTCCGACCATCAAGCATTTTATCCGTACTCCTGATGATGC
ATGGTTACTCACCACTGCGATCCCCGGAAAAACAGCATTCCAGGTATTAGAAGAATATCCTGATTCAGGT
GAAAATATTGTTGATGCGCTGGCAGTGTTCCTGCGCCGGTTGCATTCGATTCCTGTTTGTAATTGTCCTT
TTAACAGCGATCGCGTATTTCGTCTCGCTCAGGCGCAATCACGAATGAATAACGGTTTGGTTGATGCGAG
TGATTTTGATGACGAGCGTAATGGCTGGCCTGTTGAACAAGTCTGGAAAGAAATGCATAAACTTTTGCCA
TTCTCACCGGATTCAGTCGTCACTCATGGTGATTTCTCACTTGATAACCTTATTTTTGACGAGGGGAAAT
TAATAGGTTGTATTGATGTTGGACGAGTCGGAATCGCAGACCGATACCAGGATCTTGCCATCCTATGGAA
CTGCCTCGGTGAGTTTTCTCCTTCATTACAGAAACGGCTTTTTCAAAAATATGGTATTGATAATCCTGAT
ATGAATAAATTGCAGTTTCATTTGATGCTCGATGAGTTTTTCTAATCAGAATTGGTTAATTGGTTGTAAC
ACTGGCAGAGCATTACGCTGACTTGACGGGACGGCGCAAGCTCATGACCAAAATCCCTTAACGTGAGTTA
CGCGTCGTTCCACTGAGCGTCAGACCCCGTAGAAAAGATCAAAGGATCTTCTTGAGATCCTTTTTTTCTG
CGCGTAATCTGCTGCTTGCAAACAAAAAAACCACCGCTACCAGCGGTGGTTTGTTTGCCGGATCAAGAGC
TACCAACTCTTTTTCCGAAGGTAACTGGCTTCAGCAGAGCGCAGATACCAAATACTGTTCTTCTAGTGTA
GCCGTAGTTAGGCCACCACTTCAAGAACTCTGTAGCACCGCCTACATACCTCGCTCTGCTAATCCTGTTA
CCAGTGGCTGCTGCCAGTGGCGATAAGTCGTGTCTTACCGGGTTGGACTCAAGACGATAGTTACCGGATA
AGGCGCAGCGGTCGGGCTGAACGGGGGGTTCGTGCACACAGCCCAGCTTGGAGCGAACGACCTACACCGA
ACTGAGATACCTACAGCGTGAGCTATGAGAAAGCGCCACGCTTCCCGAAGGGAGAAAGGCGGACAGGTAT
CCGGTAAGCGGCAGGGTCGGAACAGGAGAGCGCACGAGGGAGCTTCCAGGGGGAAACGCCTGGTATCTTT
ATAGTCCTGTCGGGTTTCGCCACCTCTGACTTGAGCGTCGATTTTTGTGATGCTCGTCAGGGGGGCGGAG
CCTATGGAAAAACGCCAGCAACGCGGCCTTTTTACGGTTCCTGGCCTTTTGCTGGCCTTTTGCTCACATG
TT
